Addgene plasmid #209753: pCDH-V2-rCD20-BSD
Purpose: To reconstitute CD20 expression with a specific mRNA isoform (variant 2) after CRISPR-Cas9-mediated knockout of CD20.
Depositing lab: Andrei Thomas-Tikhonenko. Depositing organization: Children's Hospital of Philadelphia. Publication: Alternative splicing of its 5' UTR limits CD20 mRNA translation and enables resistance to CD20-directed immunotherapies. Ang Z, Paruzzo L, Hayer KE, Schmidt C, Torres-Diz M, Xu F, Zankharia U, Zhang Y, Soldan SS, Zheng S, Falkenstein CD, Loftus JP, Yang SY, Asnani M, King Sainos P, Pillai V, Chong ER, Li M, Tasian SK, Barash Y, Lieberman PM, Ruella M, Schuster SJ, Thomas-Tikhonenko A. Blood. 2023 Sep 8:blood.2023020400. doi: 10.1182/blood.2023020400. PubMed 37683180.
Backbone
  Vector backbone: pCDH-IRES-BSD
  Backbone size w/o insert (bp): 7456
  Vector type: Lentiviral
  Selectable markers: Blasticidin
Growth in bacteria
  Bacterial resistance: Ampicillin, 100 μg/mL
  Growth temperature: 30°C
  Growth strain: NEB Stable
  Copy number: High Copy
Gene/Insert
  Gene/Insert name: MS4A1
  Species: H. sapiens (human)
  Mutation: The CCTGGGGGGTCTTCTGATGATCC sequence within the CDS of CD20 was mutated to GTTGGGCGGACTACTTATGATTC to confer resistance to the CD20-targeting gRNA from the LentiCRISPRv2-sgCD20 vector.
  Entrez Gene: MS4A1 (a.k.a. B1, Bp35, CD20, CVID5, FMC7, LEU-16, S7)
  Cloning method: Gibson Cloning
Terms and licenses: Academic/Nonprofit Terms; Industry Terms: Not Available to Industry
Depositor comments: Lentiviral transfer plasmid to express the 5'-UTR and CDS of the human CD20 gene, MS4A1. Specifically, the variant 2 mRNA isoform of CD20. The "CCTGGGGGGTCTTCTGATGATCC" sequence within the CDS of MS4A1 was altered with synonymous substitutions to "GTTGGGCGGACTACTTATGATTC" to avoid recognition by the gRNA from LentiCRISPRv2-sgCD20. This allows for the rescue of CD20 expression after LentiCRISPRv2-sgCD20 vector-mediated knockout.
How to cite: pCDH-V2-rCD20-BSD was a gift from Andrei Thomas-Tikhonenko (Addgene plasmid # 209753 ; http://n2t.net/addgene:209753 ; RRID:Addgene_209753)
