[The description below was written by a language model from this plasmid's Addgene catalogue record and pLannotate feature annotations shown in this document.]
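Description:
pCDH-V2-rCD20-BSD is a lentiviral transfer plasmid built on the pCDH-IRES-BSD backbone for stable expression of human CD20 (MS4A1) in mammalian cells. It is propagated in E. coli through a high-copy ColE1/pUC-type origin with ampicillin resistance. The viral portion follows a third-generation layout. An RSV promoter fused to a truncated HIV-1 5' LTR drives genomic RNA production in packaging cells. This is followed by the Ψ packaging signal with a short gag fragment, the Rev response element for Rev-dependent nuclear export, and the cPPT/CTS. A truncated 3' LTR, followed by an SV40 polyadenylation signal and an SV40 origin, closes the viral region.

The internal expression cassette uses the EF-1α core promoter joined to an HTLV-1 LTR fragment, a composite arrangement that supports constitutive transcription. Downstream lies the insert, which according to the depositor comprises the 5' UTR and coding sequence of the variant 2 mRNA isoform of MS4A1. The feature table annotates only the coding sequence, but a gap between the promoter elements and the CDS is consistent with the included 5' UTR. An EMCV IRES links CD20 to the blasticidin S deaminase gene, so both are translated from one transcript and transduced cells can be selected with blasticidin. A WPRE enhances transcript expression.

A short stretch of the CD20 coding sequence carries synonymous substitutions that prevent recognition by the guide RNA of a companion LentiCRISPRv2-sgCD20 vector. This allows CD20 expression to be restored from a defined 5' UTR isoform after Cas9-mediated knockout of the endogenous gene. The associated study examined how alternative 5' UTR splicing affects CD20 translation and resistance to CD20-directed immunotherapies.
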