Features (pLannotate 1.2.2; 27 found; start..end, strand, type, name):
      6..232     +  promoter       RSV promoter: Rous sarcoma virus enhancer/promoter
    233..413     +  LTR            5' LTR (truncated): truncated 5' long terminal repeat (LTR) from HIV-1
    460..585     +  misc_feature   HIV-1 Ψ: packaging signal of human immunodeficiency virus type 1
    569..907     +  CDS            HIV-1 gag (fragment): gag protein from human immunodeficiency virus 1; gag
   1078..1311    +  misc_feature   RRE: The Rev response element (RRE) of HIV-1 allows for Rev-dependent mRNA export from the nucleus to the cytoplasm.
   1688..1788    +  CDS            Rev (fragment): human immunodeficiency virus 1 (HIV-1) Rev protein; rev; enhances nuclear export of unspliced and incompletely spliced viral mRNAs
   1807..1923    +  misc_feature   cPPT/CTS: central polypurine tract and central termination sequence of HIV-1
   1966..2177    +  promoter       EF-1α core promoter: core promoter for human elongation factor EF-1α
   2190..2458    +  LTR            5' LTR (truncated): truncated 5' long terminal repeat (LTR) from human T-cell leukemia virus (HTLV) type 1
   2814..3704    +  CDS            MS4A1: CD20_HUMAN - Also known as CD20. Experimental evidence at protein level: Swiss-Prot protein existence level 1. B-lymphocyte-specific membrane protein that plays a role in the regulation of cellular calcium influx necessary for the development, differentiation, and activation of B-lymphocytes (PubMed:3925015, PubMed:7684739, PubMed:12920111). Functions as a store-operated calcium (SOC) channel component promoting calcium influx after activation by the B-cell receptor/BCR (PubMed:7684739, PubMed:12920111, PubMed:18474602). From Homo sapiens (Human).
   3786..4361    +  misc_feature   IRES2: internal ribosome entry site (IRES) of the encephalomyocarditis virus (EMCV)
   4368..4757    +  CDS            BSD: blasticidin S deaminase; Aspergillus terreus BSD; confers resistance to blasticidin
   4770..5358    +  misc_feature   WPRE: woodchuck hepatitis virus posttranscriptional regulatory element
   5353..5460    +  CDS            nef (fragment): NEF_SIVS4 - Experimental evidence at protein level: Swiss-Prot protein existence level 1. Interferes with TCR signaling from the cell membrane. Interacts with CD247/TCRZ (TCR zeta chain) and exert potent down- regulation of cell surface TCR/CD3 complexes. From Simian immunodeficiency virus (isolate F236/smH4) (SIV-sm) (Simian immunodeficiency virus sooty mangabey monkey).
   5485..5665    +  LTR            5' LTR (truncated): truncated 5' long terminal repeat (LTR) from HIV-1
   5737..5858    +  polyA_signal   SV40 poly(A) signal: SV40 polyadenylation signal
   5898..6033    +  rep_origin     SV40 ori: SV40 origin of replication
   6090..6106    -  protein_bind   lac operator: The lac repressor binds to the lac operator to inhibit transcription in E. coli. This inhibition can be relieved by adding lactose or isopropyl-β-D-thiogalactopyranoside (IPTG). lac repressor encoded by lacI
   6114..6144    -  promoter       lac promoter: promoter for the E. coli lac operon
   6159..6180    -  protein_bind   CAP binding site: CAP binding activates transcription in the presence of cAMP. E. coli catabolite activator protein
   6193..6285    -  CDS            lacI (fragment): lac repressor; lacI; The lac repressor binds to the lac operator to inhibit transcription in E. coli. This inhibition can be relieved by adding lactose or isopropyl-β-D-thiogalactopyranoside (IPTG).
   6468..7056    -  rep_origin     ori: high-copy-number ColE1/pMB1/pBR322/pUC origin of replication
   7227..8087    -  CDS            AmpR: β-lactamase; bla; confers resistance to ampicillin, carbenicillin, and related antibiotics
   8088..8192    -  promoter       AmpR promoter: bla
   8287..8322    +  CDS            rop (fragment): Rop protein, which maintains plasmids at low copy number; rop
   8424..8523    +  misc_feature   bom (fragment): basis of mobility region from pBR322
   8529..8683    -  CDS            lacZα (fragment): LacZα fragment of β-galactosidase; lacZ fragment
>Addgene plasmid #209753 | pCDH-V2-rCD20-BSD | addgene full sequence | sequence record 414083 | Addgene NGS Result
ACGCGTGTAGTCTTATGCAATACTCTTGTAGTCTTGCAACATGGTAACGATGAGTTAGCAACATGCCTTA
CAAGGAGAGAAAAAGCACCGTGCATGCCGATTGGTGGAAGTAAGGTGGTACGATCGTGCCTTATTAGGAA
GGCAACAGACGGGTCTGACATGGATTGGACGAACCACTGAATTGCCGCATTGCAGAGATATTGTATTTAA
GTGCCTAGCTCGATACATAAACGGGTCTCTCTGGTTAGACCAGATCTGAGCCTGGGAGCTCTCTGGCTAA
CTAGGGAACCCACTGCTTAAGCCTCAATAAAGCTTGCCTTGAGTGCTTCAAGTAGTGTGTGCCCGTCTGT
TGTGTGACTCTGGTAACTAGAGATCCCTCAGACCCTTTTAGTCAGTGTGGAAAATCTCTAGCAGTGGCGC
CCGAACAGGGACTTGAAAGCGAAAGGGAAACCAGAGGAGCTCTCTCGACGCAGGACTCGGCTTGCTGAAG
CGCGCACGGCAAGAGGCGAGGGGCGGCGACTGGTGAGTACGCCAAAAATTTTGACTAGCGGAGGCTAGAA
GGAGAGAGATGGGTGCGAGAGCGTCAGTATTAAGCGGGGGAGAATTAGATCGCGATGGGAAAAAATTCGG
TTAAGGCCAGGGGGAAAGAAAAAATATAAATTAAAACATATAGTATGGGCAAGCAGGGAGCTAGAACGAT
TCGCAGTTAATCCTGGCCTGTTAGAAACATCAGAAGGCTGTAGACAAATACTGGGACAGCTACAACCATC
CCTTCAGACAGGATCAGAAGAACTTAGATCATTATATAATACAGTAGCAACCCTCTATTGTGTGCATCAA
AGGATAGAGATAAAAGACACCAAGGAAGCTTTAGACAAGATAGAGGAAGAGCAAAACAAAAGTAAGACCA
CCGCACAGCAAGCGGCCACTGATCTTCAGACCTGGAGGAGGAGATATGAGGGACAATTGGAGAAGTGAAT
TATATAAATATAAAGTAGTAAAAATTGAACCATTAGGAGTAGCACCCACCAAGGCAAAGAGAAGAGTGGT
GCAGAGAGAAAAAAGAGCAGTGGGAATAGGAGCTTTGTTCCTTGGGTTCTTGGGAGCAGCAGGAAGCACT
ATGGGCGCAGCGTCAATGACGCTGACGGTACAGGCCAGACAATTATTGTCTGGTATAGTGCAGCAGCAGA
ACAATTTGCTGAGGGCTATTGAGGCGCAACAGCATCTGTTGCAACTCACAGTCTGGGGCATCAAGCAGCT
CCAGGCAAGAATCCTGGCTGTGGAAAGATACCTAAAGGATCAACAGCTCCTGGGGATTTGGGGTTGCTCT
GGAAAACTCATTTGCACCACTGCTGTGCCTTGGAATGCTAGTTGGAGTAATAAATCTCTGGAACAGATTT
GGAATCACACGACCTGGATGGAGTGGGACAGAGAAATTAACAATTACACAAGCTTAATACACTCCTTAAT
TGAAGAATCGCAAAACCAGCAAGAAAAGAATGAACAAGAATTATTGGAATTAGATAAATGGGCAAGTTTG
TGGAATTGGTTTAACATAACAAATTGGCTGTGGTATATAAAATTATTCATAATGATAGTAGGAGGCTTGG
TAGGTTTAAGAATAGTTTTTGCTGTACTTTCTATAGTGAATAGAGTTAGGCAGGGATATTCACCATTATC
GTTTCAGACCCACCTCCCAACCCCGAGGGGACCCGACAGGCCCGAAGGAATAGAAGAAGAAGGTGGAGAG
AGAGACAGAGACAGATCCATTCGATTAGTGAACGGATCTCGACGGTATCGGTTAACTTTTAAAAGAAAAG
GGGGGATTGGGGGGTACAGTGCAGGGGAAAGAATAGTAGACATAATAGCAACAGACATACAAACTAAAGA
ATTACAAAAACAAATTACAAAATTCAAAATTTTATCGATACTAGTGGATCTGCGATCGCTCCGGTGCCCG
TCAGTGGGCAGAGCGCACATCGCCCACAGTCCCCGAGAAGTTGGGGGGAGGGGTCGGCAATTGAACGGGT
GCCTAGAGAAGGTGGCGCGGGGTAAACTGGGAAAGTGATGTCGTGTACTGGCTCCGCCTTTTTCCCGAGG
GTGGGGGAGAACCGTATATAAGTGCAGTAGTCGCCGTGAACGTTCTTTTTCGCAACGGGTTTGCCGCCAG
AACACAGCTGAAGCTTCGAGGGGCTCGCATCTCTCCTTCACGCGCCCGCCGCCCTACCTGAGGCCGCCAT
CCACGCCGGTTGAGTCGCGTTCTGCCGCCTCCCGCCTGTGGTGCCTCCTGAACTGCGTCCGCCGTCTAGG
TAAGTTTAAAGCTCAGGTCGAGACCGGGCCTTTGTCCGGCGCTCCCTTGGAGCCTACCTAGACTCAGCCG
GCTCTCCACGCTTTGCCTGACCCTGCTTGCTCAACTCTACGTCTTTGTTTCGTTTTCTGTTCTGCGCCGT
TACAGATCCAAGCTGTGACCGGCGCCTACTCTAGAGGTCTATCAGCGATTTCATCTTCAGGCCTGGACTA
CACCACTCACCCTCCCAGTGTGCTTGAGAAACAAACTGCACCCACTGAACTCCGCAGCTAGCATCCAAAT
CAGCCCTTGAGATTTGAGGCCTTGGAGACTCAGAACTCAGCAGTAGGCCTTGCCTCAGATCCAAGGTCAC
TCGGAAGAGGCCATGTCTACCCTCAATGACACTCATGGAGGAAATGCTGAGAGAAGCATTCAGATGCATG
ACACAAGGTAAGACTGCCAAAAATCTTGTTCTTGCTCTCCTCATTTTGTTATTTGTTTTATTTTTAGGAG
TTTTGAGAGCAAAATGACAACACCCAGAAATTCAGTAAATGGGACTTTCCCGGCAGAGCCAATGAAAGGC
CCTATTGCTATGCAATCTGGTCCAAAACCACTCTTCAGGAGGATGTCTTCACTGGTGGGCCCCACGCAAA
GCTTCTTCATGAGGGAATCTAAGACTTTGGGGGCTGTCCAGATTATGAATGGGCTCTTCCACATTGCGTT
GGGCGGACTACTTATGATTCCAGCAGGGATCTATGCACCCATCTGTGTGACTGTGTGGTACCCTCTCTGG
GGAGGCATTATGTATATTATTTCCGGATCACTCCTGGCAGCAACGGAGAAAAACTCCAGGAAGTGTTTGG
TCAAAGGAAAAATGATAATGAATTCATTGAGCCTCTTTGCTGCCATTTCTGGAATGATTCTTTCAATCAT
GGACATACTTAATATTAAAATTTCCCATTTTTTAAAAATGGAGAGTCTGAATTTTATTAGAGCTCACACA
CCATATATTAACATATACAACTGTGAACCAGCTAATCCCTCTGAGAAAAACTCCCCATCTACCCAATACT
GTTACAGCATACAATCTCTGTTCTTGGGCATTTTGTCAGTGATGCTGATCTTTGCCTTCTTCCAGGAACT
TGTAATAGCTGGCATCGTTGAGAATGAATGGAAAAGAACGTGCTCCAGACCCAAATCTAACATAGTTCTC
CTGTCAGCAGAAGAAAAAAAAGAACAGACTATTGAAATAAAAGAAGAAGTGGTTGGGCTAACTGAAACAT
CTTCCCAACCAAAGAATGAAGAAGACATTGAAATTATTCCAATCCAAGAAGAGGAAGAAGAAGAAACAGA
GACGAACTTTCCAGAACCTCCCCAAGATCAGGAATCCTCACCAATAGAAAATGACAGCTCTCCTTAAGGA
TCCCAGTGTGGTGGTACGGGAATTCCTGCAGGCCTCGAGGGCCGGCGCGCCGCGGCCGCTACGTAAATTC
CGCCCCCCCCCCCCCTAACGTTACTGGCCGAAGCCGCTTGGAATAAGGCCGGTGTGCGTTTGTCTATATG
TTATTTTCCACCATATTGCCGTCTTTTGGCAATGTGAGGGCCCGGAAACCTGGCCCTGTCTTCTTGACGA
GCATTCCTAGGGGTCTTTCCCCTCTCGCCAAAGGAATGCAAGGTCTTTTGAATGTCGTGAAGGAAGCAGT
TCCTCTGGAAGCTTCTTGAAGACAAACAACGTCTGTAGCGACCCTTTGCAGGCAGCGGAACCCCCCACCT
GGCGACAGGTGCCTCTGCGTCCAAAAGCCACGTGTATAAGATACACCTGCAAAGGCGGCACAACCCCAGT
GCCACGTTGTGAGTTGGATAGTTGTGGAAAGAGTCAAATGGCTCTCCTCAAGCGTATTCAACAAGGGGCT
GAAGGATGCCCAGAAGGTACCCCATTGTATGGGATCTGATCTGGGGCCTCGGTGCACATGCTTTACATGT
GTTTAGTCGAGGTTAAAAAAACGTCTAGGCCCCCCGAACCACGGGGACGTGGTTTTCCTTTGAAAAACAC
GATGATAATATGGCCACAACCATGGTTCCTTTGTCTCAAGAAGAATCCACCCTCATTGAAAGAGCAACGG
CTACAATCAACAGCATCCCCATCTCTGAAGACTACAGCGTCGCCAGCGCAGCTCTCTCTAGCGACGGCCG
CATCTTCACTGGTGTCAATGTATATCATTTTACTGGGGGACCTTGTGCAGAACTCGTGGTGCTGGGCACT
GCTGCTGCTGCGGCAGCTGGCAACCTGACTTGTATCGTCGCGATCGGAAATGAGAACAGGGGCATCTTGA
GCCCCTGCGGACGGTGCCGACAGGTGCTTCTCGATCTGCATCCTGGGATCAAAGCCATAGTGAAGGACAG
TGATGGACAGCCGACGGCAGTTGGGATTCGTGAATTGCTGCCCTCTGGTTATGTGTGGGAGGGCTAAATC
TAGGTCGACAATCAACCTCTGGATTACAAAATTTGTGAAAGATTGACTGGTATTCTTAACTATGTTGCTC
CTTTTACGCTATGTGGATACGCTGCTTTAATGCCTTTGTATCATGCTATTGCTTCCCGTATGGCTTTCAT
TTTCTCCTCCTTGTATAAATCCTGGTTGCTGTCTCTTTATGAGGAGTTGTGGCCCGTTGTCAGGCAACGT
GGCGTGGTGTGCACTGTGTTTGCTGACGCAACCCCCACTGGTTGGGGCATTGCCACCACCTGTCAGCTCC
TTTCCGGGACTTTCGCTTTCCCCCTCCCTATTGCCACGGCGGAACTCATCGCCGCCTGCCTTGCCCGCTG
CTGGACAGGGGCTCGGCTGTTGGGCACTGACAATTCCGTGGTGTTGTCGGGGAAATCATCGTCCTTTCCT
TGGCTGCTCGCCTGTGTTGCCACCTGGATTCTGCGCGGGACGTCCTTCTGCTACGTCCCTTCGGCCCTCA
ATCCAGCGGACCTTCCTTCCCGCGGCCTGCTGCCGGCTCTGCGGCCTCTTCCGCGTCTTCGCCTTCGCCC
TCAGACGAGTCGGATCTCCCTTTGGGCCGCCTCCCCGCCTGGTACCTTTAAGACCAATGACTTACAAGGC
AGCTGTAGATCTTAGCCACTTTTTAAAAGAAAAGGGGGGACTGGAAGGGCTAATTCACTCCCAACGAAGA
TAAGATCTGCTTTTTGCTTGTACTGGGTCTCTCTGGTTAGACCAGATCTGAGCCTGGGAGCTCTCTGGCT
AACTAGGGAACCCACTGCTTAAGCCTCAATAAAGCTTGCCTTGAGTGCTTCAAGTAGTGTGTGCCCGTCT
GTTGTGTGACTCTGGTAACTAGAGATCCCTCAGACCCTTTTAGTCAGTGTGGAAAATCTCTAGCAGTAGT
AGTTCATGTCATCTTATTATTCAGTATTTATAACTTGCAAAGAAATGAATATCAGAGAGTGAGAGGAACT
TGTTTATTGCAGCTTATAATGGTTACAAATAAAGCAATAGCATCACAAATTTCACAAATAAAGCATTTTT
TTCACTGCATTCTAGTTGTGGTTTGTCCAAACTCATCAATGTATCTTATCATGTCTGGCTCTAGCTATCC
CGCCCCTAACTCCGCCCATCCCGCCCCTAACTCCGCCCAGTTCCGCCCATTCTCCGCCCCATGGCTGACT
AATTTTTTTTATTTATGCAGAGGCCGAGGCCGCCTCGGCCTCTGAGCTATTCCAGAAGTAGTGAGGAGGC
TTTTTTGGAGGCCTAGACTTTTGCAGAGACCAAATTCGTAATCATGTCATAGCTGTTTCCTGTGTGAAAT
TGTTATCCGCTCACAATTCCACACAACATACGAGCCGGAAGCATAAAGTGTAAAGCCTGGGGTGCCTAAT
GAGTGAGCTAACTCACATTAATTGCGTTGCGCTCACTGCCCGCTTTCCAGTCGGGAAACCTGTCGTGCCA
GCTGCATTAATGAATCGGCCAACGCGCGGGGAGAGGCGGTTTGCGTATTGGGCGCTCTTCCGCTTCCTCG
CTCACTGACTCGCTGCGCTCGGTCGTTCGGCTGCGGCGAGCGGTATCAGCTCACTCAAAGGCGGTAATAC
GGTTATCCACAGAATCAGGGGATAACGCAGGAAAGAACATGTGAGCAAAAGGCCAGCAAAAGGCCAGGAA
CCGTAAAAAGGCCGCGTTGCTGGCGTTTTTCCATAGGCTCCGCCCCCCTGACGAGCATCACAAAAATCGA
CGCTCAAGTCAGAGGTGGCGAAACCCGACAGGACTATAAAGATACCAGGCGTTTCCCCCTGGAAGCTCCC
TCGTGCGCTCTCCTGTTCCGACCCTGCCGCTTACCGGATACCTGTCCGCCTTTCTCCCTTCGGGAAGCGT
GGCGCTTTCTCATAGCTCACGCTGTAGGTATCTCAGTTCGGTGTAGGTCGTTCGCTCCAAGCTGGGCTGT
GTGCACGAACCCCCCGTTCAGCCCGACCGCTGCGCCTTATCCGGTAACTATCGTCTTGAGTCCAACCCGG
TAAGACACGACTTATCGCCACTGGCAGCAGCCACTGGTAACAGGATTAGCAGAGCGAGGTATGTAGGCGG
TGCTACAGAGTTCTTGAAGTGGTGGCCTAACTACGGCTACACTAGAAGAACAGTATTTGGTATCTGCGCT
CTGCTGAAGCCAGTTACCTTCGGAAAAAGAGTTGGTAGCTCTTGATCCGGCAAACAAACCACCGCTGGTA
GCGGTGGTTTTTTTGTTTGCAAGCAGCAGATTACGCGCAGAAAAAAAGGATCTCAAGAAGATCCTTTGAT
CTTTTCTACGGGGTCTGACGCTCAGTGGAACGAAAACTCACGTTAAGGGATTTTGGTCATGAGATTATCA
AAAAGGATCTTCACCTAGATCCTTTTAAATTAAAAATGAAGTTTTAAATCAATCTAAAGTATATATGAGT
AAACTTGGTCTGACAGTTACCAATGCTTAATCAGTGAGGCACCTATCTCAGCGATCTGTCTATTTCGTTC
ATCCATAGTTGCCTGACTCCCCGTCGTGTAGATAACTACGATACGGGAGGGCTTACCATCTGGCCCCAGT
GCTGCAATGATACCGCGAGACCCACGCTCACCGGCTCCAGATTTATCAGCAATAAACCAGCCAGCCGGAA
GGGCCGAGCGCAGAAGTGGTCCTGCAACTTTATCCGCCTCCATCCAGTCTATTAATTGTTGCCGGGAAGC
TAGAGTAAGTAGTTCGCCAGTTAATAGTTTGCGCAACGTTGTTGCCATTGCTACAGGCATCGTGGTGTCA
CGCTCGTCGTTTGGTATGGCTTCATTCAGCTCCGGTTCCCAACGATCAAGGCGAGTTACATGATCCCCCA
TGTTGTGCAAAAAAGCGGTTAGCTCCTTCGGTCCTCCGATCGTTGTCAGAAGTAAGTTGGCCGCAGTGTT
ATCACTCATGGTTATGGCAGCACTGCATAATTCTCTTACTGTCATGCCATCCGTAAGATGCTTTTCTGTG
ACTGGTGAGTACTCAACCAAGTCATTCTGAGAATAGTGTATGCGGCGACCGAGTTGCTCTTGCCCGGCGT
CAATACGGGATAATACCGCGCCACATAGCAGAACTTTAAAAGTGCTCATCATTGGAAAACGTTCTTCGGG
GCGAAAACTCTCAAGGATCTTACCGCTGTTGAGATCCAGTTCGATGTAACCCACTCGTGCACCCAACTGA
TCTTCAGCATCTTTTACTTTCACCAGCGTTTCTGGGTGAGCAAAAACAGGAAGGCAAAATGCCGCAAAAA
AGGGAATAAGGGCGACACGGAAATGTTGAATACTCATACTCTTCCTTTTTCAATATTATTGAAGCATTTA
TCAGGGTTATTGTCTCATGAGCGGATACATATTTGAATGTATTTAGAAAAATAAACAAATAGGGGTTCCG
CGCACATTTCCCCGAAAAGTGCCACCTGACGTCTAAGAAACCATTATTATCATGACATTAACCTATAAAA
ATAGGCGTATCACGAGGCCCTTTCGTCTCGCGCGTTTCGGTGATGACGGTGAAAACCTCTGACACATGCA
GCTCCCGGAGACGGTCACAGCTTGTCTGTAAGCGGATGCCGGGAGCAGACAAGCCCGTCAGGGCGCGTCA
GCGGGTGTTGGCGGGTGTCGGGGCTGGCTTAACTATGCGGCATCAGAGCAGATTGTACTGAGAGTGCACC
ATATGCGGTGTGAAATACCGCACAGATGCGTAAGGAGAAAATACCGCATCAGGCGCCATTCGCCATTCAG
GCTGCGCAACTGTTGGGAAGGGCGATCGGTGCGGGCCTCTTCGCTATTACGCCAGCTGGCGAAAGGGGGA
TGTGCTGCAAGGCGATTAAGTTGGGTAACGCCAGGGTTTTCCCAGTCACGACGTTGTAAAACGACGGCCA
GTGCCAAGCTG
